>Addgene plasmid #200717 | pDEST-Flag-FBW7K404R | addgene full sequence | sequence record 394909 | Addgene NGS Result
ATTGGCTATTGGCCATTGCATACGTTGTATCTATATCATAATATGTACATTTATATTGGCTCATGTCCAA
TATGACCGCCATGTTGACATTGATTATTGACTAGTTATTAATAGTAATCAATTACGGGGTCATTAGTTCA
TAGCCCATATATGGAGTTCCGCGTTACATAACTTACGGTAAATGGCCCGCCTGGCTGACCGCCCAACGAC
CCCCGCCCATTGACGTCAATAATGACGTATGTTCCCATAGTAACGCCAATAGGGACTTTCCATTGACGTC
AATGGGTGGAGTATTTACGGTAAACTGCCCACTTGGCAGTACATCAAGTGTATCATATGCCAAGTCCGCC
CCCTATTGACGTCAATGACGGTAAATGGCCCGCCTGGCATTATGCCCAGTACATGACCTTACGGGACTTT
CCTACTTGGCAGTACATCTACGTATTAGTCATCGCTATTACCATGGTGATGCGGTTTTGGCAGTACACCA
ATGGGCGTGGATAGCGGTTTGACTCACGGGGATTTCCAAGTCTCCACCCCATTGACGTCAATGGGAGTTT
GTTTTGGCACCAAAATCAACGGGACTTTCCAAAATGTCGTAATAACCCCGCCCCGTTGACGCAAATGGGC
GGTAGGCGTGTACGGTGGGAGGTCTATATAAGCAGAGCTCGTTTAGTGAACCGTCAGAATTCACCATGGA
CTACAAAGACCATGACGGTGATTATAAAGATCATGATATCGATTACAAGGATGACGATGACAAGCTTACA
AGTTTGTACAAAAAAGCAGGCTTTAATCAGGAACTGCTCTCTGTGGGCAGCAAAAGACGACGAACTGGAG
GCTCTCTGAGAGGTAACCCTTCCTCAAGCCAGGTAGATGAAGAACAGATGAATCGTGTGGTAGAGGAGGA
ACAGCAACAGCAACTCAGACAACAAGAGGAGGAGCACACTGCAAGGAATGGTGAAGTTGTTGGAGTAGAA
CCTAGACCTGGAGGCCAAAATGATTCCCAGCAAGGACAGTTGGAAGAAAACAATAATAGATTTATTTCGG
TAGATGAGGACTCCTCAGGAAACCAAGAAGAACAAGAGGAAGATGAAGAACATGCTGGTGAACAAGATGA
GGAGGATGAGGAGGAGGAGGAGATGGACCAGGAGAGTGACGATTTTGATCAGTCTGATGATAGTAGCAGA
GAAGATGAACATACACATACTAACAGTGTCACGAACTCCAGTAGTATTGTGGACCTGCCCGTTCACCAAC
TCTCCTCCCCATTCTATACAAAAACAACAAAAATGAAAAGAAAGTTGGACCATGGTTCTGAGGTCCGCTC
TTTTTCTTTGGGAAAGAAACCATGCAAAGTCTCAGAATATACAAGTACCACTGGGCTTGTACCATGTTCA
GCAACACCAACAACTTTTGGGGACCTCAGAGCAGCCAATGGCCAAGGGCAACAACGACGCCGAATTACAT
CTGTCCAGCCACCTACAGGCCTCCAGGAATGGCTAAAAATGTTTCAGAGCTGGAGTGGACCAGAGAAATT
GCTTGCTTTAGATGAACTCATTGATAGTTGTGAACCAACACAAGTAAAACATATGATGCAAGTGATAGAA
CCCCAGTTTCAACGAGACTTCATTTCATTGCTCCCTAAAGAGTTGGCACTCTATGTGCTTTCATTCCTGG
AACCCAAAGACCTGCTACAAGCAGCTCAGACATGTCGCTACTGGAGAATTTTGGCTGAAGACAACCTTCT
CTGGAGAGAGAAATGCAAAGAAGAGGGGATTGATGAACCATTGCACATCAAGAGAAGAAAAGTAATAAAA
CCAGGTTTCATACACAGTCCATGGAAAAGTGCATACATCAGACAGCACAGAATTGATACTAACTGGAGGC
GAGGAGAACTCAAATCTCCTAAGGTGCTGAAAGGACATGATGATCATGTGATCACATGCTTACAGTTTTG
TGGTAACCGAATAGTTAGTGGTTCTGATGACAACACTTTAAGAGTTTGGTCAGCAGTCACAGGCAAATGT
CTGAGAACATTAGTGGGACATACAGGTGGAGTATGGTCATCACAAATGAGAGACAACATCATCATTAGTG
GATCTACAGATCGGACACTCAAAGTGTGGAATGCAGAGACTGGAGAATGTATACACACCTTATATGGGCA
TACTTCCACTGTGCGTTGTATGCATCTTCATGAAAAAAGAGTTGTTAGCGGTTCTCGAGATGCCACTCTT
AGGGTTTGGGATATTGAGACAGGCCAGTGTTTACATGTTTTGATGGGTCATGTTGCAGCAGTCCGCTGTG
TTCAATATGATGGCAGGAGGGTTGTTAGTGGAGCATATGATTTTATGGTAAAGGTGTGGGATCCAGAGAC
TGAAACCTGTCTACACACGTTGCAGGGGCATACTAATAGAGTCTATTCATTACAGTTTGATGGTATCCAT
GTGGTGAGTGGATCTCTTGATACATCAATCCGTGTTTGGGATGTGGAGACAGGGAATTGCATTCACACGT
TAACAGGGCACCAGTCGTTAACAAGTGGAATGGAACTCAAAGACAATATTCTTGTCTCTGGGAATGCAGA
TTCTACAGTTAAAATCTGGGATATCAAAACAGGACAGTGTTTACAAACATTGCAAGGTCCCAACAAGCAT
CAGAGTACTGTGACCTGTTTACAGTTCAACAAGAACTTTGTAATTACCAGCTCAGATGATGGAACTGTAA
AACTATGGGACTTGAAAACGGGTGAATTTATTCGAAACCTAGTCACATTGGAGAGTGGGGGGAGTGGGGG
AGTTGTGTGGCGGATCAGAGCCTCAAACACAAAGCTGGTGTGTGCAGTTGGGAGTCGGAATGGGACTGAA
GAAACCAAGCTGCTGGTGCTGGACTTTGATGTGGACATGAAGTGAAACCCAGCTTTCTTGTACAAAGTGG
TCTCGACTCTAGAGGATCCCGGGTGGCATCCCTGTGACCCCTCCCCAGTGCCTCTCCTGGCCCTGGAAGT
TGCCACTCCAGTGCCCACCAGCCTTGTCCTAATAAAATTAAGTTGCATCATTTTGTCTGACTAGGTGTCC
TTCTATAATATTATGGGGTGGAGGGGGGTGGTATGGAGCAAGGGGCAAGTTGGGAAGACAACCTGTAGGG
CCTGCGGGGTCTATTGGGAACCAAGCTGGAGTGCAGTGGCACAATCTTGGCTCACTGCAATCTCCGCCTC
CTGGGTTCAAGCGATTCTCCTGCCTCAGCCTCCCGAGTTGTTGGGATTCCAGGCATGCATGACCAGGCTC
AGCTAATTTTTGTTTTTTTGGTAGAGACGGGGTTTCACCATATTGGCCAGGCTGGTCTCCAACTCCTAAT
CTCAGGTGATCTACCCACCTTGGCCTCCCAAATTGCTGGGATTACAGGCGTGAACCACTGCTCCCTTCCC
TGTCCTTCTGATTTTAAAATAACTATACCAGCAGGAGGACGTCCAGACACAGCATAGGCTACCTGGCCAT
GCCCAACCGGTGGGACATTTGAGTTGCTTGCTTGGCACTGTCCTCTCATGCGTTGGGTCCACTCAGTAGA
TGCCTGTTGAATTGGGTACGCGGCCAGCTTGGCTGTGGAATGTGTGTCAGTTAGGGTGTGGAAAGTCCCC
AGGCTCCCCAGCAGGCAGAAGTATGCAAAGCATGCATCTCAATTAGTCAGCAACCAGGTGTGGAAAGTCC
CCAGGCTCCCCAGCAGGCAGAAGTATGCAAAGCATGCATCTCAATTAGTCAGCAACCATAGTCCCGCCCC
TAACTCCGCCCATCCCGCCCCTAACTCCGCCCAGTTCCGCCCATTCTCCGCCCCATGGCTGACTAATTTT
TTTTATTTATGCAGAGGCCGAGGCCGCCTCGGCCTCTGAGCTATTCCAGAAGTAGTGAGGAGGCTTTTTT
GGAGGCCTAGGCTTTTGCAAAAAGCTCCTCGAGGAACTGAAAAACCAGAAAGTTAATTCCCTATAGTGAG
TCGTATTAAATTCGTAATCATGTCATAGCTGTTTCCTGTGTGAAATTGTTATCCGCTCACAATTCCACAC
AACATACGAGCCGGAAGCATAAAGTGTAAAGCCTGGGGTGCCTAATGAGTGAGCTAACTCACATTAATTG
CGTTGCGCTCACTGCCCGCTTTCCAGTCGGGAAACCTGTCGTGCCAGCTGCATTAATGAATCGGCCAACG
CGCGGGGAGAGGCGGTTTGCGTATTGGGCGCTCTTCCGCTTCCTCGCTCACTGACTCGCTGCGCTCGGTC
GTTCGGCTGCGGCGAGCGGTATCAGCTCACTCAAAGGCGGTAATACGGTTATCCACAGAATCAGGGGATA
ACGCAGGAAAGAACATGTGAGCAAAAGGCCAGCAAAAGGCCAGGAACCGTAAAAAGGCCGCGTTGCTGGC
GTTTTTCCATAGGCTCCGCCCCCCTGACGAGCATCACAAAAATCGACGCTCAAGTCAGAGGTGGCGAAAC
CCGACAGGACTATAAAGATACCAGGCGTTTCCCCCTGGAAGCTCCCTCGTGCGCTCTCCTGTTCCGACCC
TGCCGCTTACCGGATACCTGTCCGCCTTTCTCCCTTCGGGAAGCGTGGCGCTTTCTCATAGCTCACGCTG
TAGGTATCTCAGTTCGGTGTAGGTCGTTCGCTCCAAGCTGGGCTGTGTGCACGAACCCCCCGTTCAGCCC
GACCGCTGCGCCTTATCCGGTAACTATCGTCTTGAGTCCAACCCGGTAAGACACGACTTATCGCCACTGG
CAGCAGCCACTGGTAACAGGATTAGCAGAGCGAGGTATGTAGGCGGTGCTACAGAGTTCTTGAAGTGGTG
GCCTAACTACGGCTACACTAGAAGAACAGTATTTGGTATCTGCGCTCTGCTGAAGCCAGTTACCTTCGGA
AAAAGAGTTGGTAGCTCTTGATCCGGCAAACAAACCACCGCTGGTAGCGGTGGTTTTTTTGTTTGCAAGC
AGCAGATTACGCGCAGAAAAAAAGGATCTCAAGAAGATCCTTTGATCTTTTCTACGGGGTCTGACGCTCA
GTGGAACGAAAACTCACGTTAAGGGATTTTGGTCATGAGATTATCAAAAAGGATCTTCACCTAGATCCTT
TTAAATTAAAAATGAAGTTTTAAATCAATCTAAAGTATATATGAGTAAACTTGGTCTGACAGTTACCAAT
GCTTAATCAGTGAGGCACCTATCTCAGCGATCTGTCTATTTCGTTCATCCATAGTTGCCTGACTCCCCGT
CGTGTAGATAACTACGATACGGGAGGGCTTACCATCTGGCCCCAGTGCTGCAATGATACCGCGAGACCCA
CGCTCACCGGCTCCAGATTTATCAGCAATAAACCAGCCAGCCGGAAGGGCCGAGCGCAGAAGTGGTCCTG
CAACTTTATCCGCCTCCATCCAGTCTATTAATTGTTGCCGGGAAGCTAGAGTAAGTAGTTCGCCAGTTAA
TAGTTTGCGCAACGTTGTTGCCATTGCTACAGGCATCGTGGTGTCACGCTCGTCGTTTGGTATGGCTTCA
TTCAGCTCCGGTTCCCAACGATCAAGGCGAGTTACATGATCCCCCATGTTGTGCAAAAAAGCGGTTAGCT
CCTTCGGTCCTCCGATCGTTGTCAGAAGTAAGTTGGCCGCAGTGTTATCACTCATGGTTATGGCAGCACT
GCATAATTCTCTTACTGTCATGCCATCCGTAAGATGCTTTTCTGTGACTGGTGAGTACTCAACCAAGTCA
TTCTGAGAATAGTGTATGCGGCGACCGAGTTGCTCTTGCCCGGCGTCAATACGGGATAATACCGCGCCAC
ATAGCAGAACTTTAAAAGTGCTCATCATTGGAAAACGTTCTTCGGGGCGAAAACTCTCAAGGATCTTACC
GCTGTTGAGATCCAGTTCGATGTAACCCACTCGTGCACCCAACTGATCTTCAGCATCTTTTACTTTCACC
AGCGTTTCTGGGTGAGCAAAAACAGGAAGGCAAAATGCCGCAAAAAAGGGAATAAGGGCGACACGGAAAT
GTTGAATACTCATACTCTTCCTTTTTCAATATTATTGAAGCATTTATCAGGGTTATTGTCTCATGAGCGG
ATACATATTTGAATGTATTTAGAAAAATAAACAAATAGGGGTTCCGCGCACATTTCCCCGAAAAGTGCCA
CCTG
[124 nt withheld, positions 6165-6288]
C
[91 nt withheld, positions 6290-6380]
A
[49 nt withheld, positions 6382-6430]
CCTTTGACGTTGGAGTCCACGTTCTTT
[37 nt withheld, positions 6458-6494]
ACCCTATCTCGGTCTATTCTTTTGATTTATAAGGGATTTTGCCGATTTCGGCCTATTGGTTAAAAAATGA
GCTGATTTAACAAAAATTTAACGCGAATTTTAACAAAATATTAACGCTTACAATTTCCATTCGCCATTCA
GGCTGCGCAACTGTTGGGAAGGGCGATCGGTGCGGGCCTCTTCGCTATTACGCCAGCTGGCGAAAGGGGG
ATGTGCTGCAAGGCGATTAAGTTGGGTAACGCCAGGGTTTTCCCAGTCACGACGTTGTAAAACGACGGCC
AGTGCCAAGCTGATCTATACATTGAATCAATATTGGCAATTAGCCATATTAGTCATTGGTTATATAGCAT
AAATCAAT
Features (pLannotate 1.2.2; 19 found; start..end, strand, type, name):
     86..465     +  enhancer       CMV enhancer: human cytomegalovirus immediate early enhancer
    467..666     +  promoter       CMV promoter: human cytomegalovirus (CMV) immediate early promoter
    699..764     +  CDS            3xFLAG: three tandem FLAG® epitope tags, followed by an enterokinase cleavage site
    768..792     +  protein_bind   attB1: mutant version of attB; recombination site for the Gateway® BP reaction BP Clonase™
    795..2912    +  CDS            FBXW7: FBXW7_HUMAN - Also known as FBW7 From Homo sapiens (Human).
   2917..2941    -  protein_bind   attB2: mutant version of attB; recombination site for the Gateway® BP reaction BP Clonase™
   2943..2960    -  misc_feature   MCS (fragment): pUC18/19 multiple cloning site
   2961..3583    +  polyA_signal   hGH poly(A) signal: human growth hormone polyadenylation signal
   3612..3941    +  promoter       SV40 promoter: SV40 enhancer and early promoter
   3980..3998    -  promoter       T7 promoter: promoter for bacteriophage T7 RNA polymerase
   4036..4052    -  protein_bind   lac operator: The lac repressor binds to the lac operator to inhibit transcription in E. coli. This inhibition can be relieved by adding lactose or isopropyl-β-D-thiogalactopyranoside (IPTG). lac repressor encoded by lacI
   4060..4090    -  promoter       lac promoter: promoter for the E. coli lac operon
   4105..4126    -  protein_bind   CAP binding site: CAP binding activates transcription in the presence of cAMP. E. coli catabolite activator protein
   4139..4231    -  CDS            lacI (fragment): lac repressor; lacI; The lac repressor binds to the lac operator to inhibit transcription in E. coli. This inhibition can be relieved by adding lactose or isopropyl-β-D-thiogalactopyranoside (IPTG).
   4414..5002    -  rep_origin     ori: high-copy-number ColE1/pMB1/pBR322/pUC origin of replication
   5173..6033    -  CDS            AmpR: β-lactamase; bla; confers resistance to ampicillin, carbenicillin, and related antibiotics
   6034..6138    -  promoter       AmpR promoter: bla
   6165..6593    +  rep_origin     f1 ori (sequence partly withheld): f1 bacteriophage origin of replication; arrow indicates direction of (+) strand synthesis
   6624..6778    -  CDS            lacZα (fragment): LacZα fragment of β-galactosidase; lacZ fragment
