[The description below was written by a language model from this plasmid's Addgene catalogue record and pLannotate feature annotations shown in this document.]
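Description:
pDEST-Flag-FBW7K404R is a mammalian expression plasmid built by Gateway cloning into the pDEST-N Flag backbone, carrying human FBXW7 (FBW7, also called hCDC4) isoform 1 with a substitution at lysine 404. The plasmid name and stated purpose describe a Lys404-to-Arg change, whereas the mutation field of the record says the residue is changed to alanine. The record does not resolve this inconsistency, so the actual codon should be checked against the sequence. The sequenced plasmid is 6,852 nt. It is maintained in E. coli through a high-copy ColE1/pUC-type origin with ampicillin selection from the β-lactamase gene. An f1 origin and remnants of lac elements (lac promoter and operator, lacI and lacZα fragments) and a T7 promoter are also present as backbone leftovers.

Expression is driven by the human cytomegalovirus immediate-early enhancer and promoter. Downstream lies a 3xFLAG epitope with an enterokinase cleavage site, then an attB1 site, the FBXW7 coding sequence of about 2.1 kb, an attB2 site and the human growth hormone polyadenylation signal. The attB sites are the footprint of Gateway recombination, and attB1 sits between the tag and the open reading frame, so the protein is produced with an N-terminal FLAG fusion. An SV40 enhancer/early promoter is annotated after the poly(A) signal, but no mammalian selection marker is annotated, and the record lists selectable markers as not known.

The construct is intended for overexpression of tagged mutant FBW7 in mammalian cells and its detection by western blotting. It comes from work on ubiquitin-dependent proteasomal degradation of this tumour suppressor.
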