Addgene plasmid #200717: pDEST-Flag-FBW7K404R
Purpose: The plasmid expresses Flag-tagged FBW7 human isoform 1 with Lys404 to Arg mutation. Used for mammalian overexpression and detection by western blotting.
Depositing lab: Omar Khan. Depositing organization: Hamad Bin Khalifa University. Publication: Proteasomal degradation of the tumour suppressor FBW7 requires branched ubiquitylation by TRIP12. Khan OM, Almagro J, Nelson JK, Horswell S, Encheva V, Keyan KS, Clurman BE, Snijders AP, Behrens A. Nat Commun. 2021 Apr 6;12(1):2043. doi: 10.1038/s41467-021-22319-5. PubMed 33824312.
Backbone
  Vector backbone: pDEST-N Flag
  Vector type: Mammalian Expression
  Selectable markers: not known.
Growth in bacteria
  Bacterial resistance: Ampicillin, 100 μg/mL
  Growth temperature: 37°C
  Growth strain: DH5alpha
  Copy number: High Copy
Gene/Insert
  Gene/Insert name: FBW7 (alt name: hCDC4, FBW7 isoform 1)
  Species: H. sapiens (human)
  Insert size (bp): 2100
  Mutation: FBW7 K404 is mutated to Alanine.
  GenBank ID: NM_001349798.2
  Entrez Gene: FBXW7 (a.k.a. AGO, CDC4, DEDHIL, FBW6, FBW7, FBX30, FBXO30, FBXW6, SEL-10, SEL10, hAgo, hCdc4)
  Promoter: CMV
  Tag / fusion protein: Flag (N terminal on backbone)
  Cloning method: Gateway Cloning
  Sequencing primers: 5′ CMV Forward
Terms and licenses: Academic/Nonprofit Terms; Industry Terms: Not Available to Industry
How to cite: pDEST-Flag-FBW7K404R was a gift from Omar Khan (Addgene plasmid # 200717 ; http://n2t.net/addgene:200717 ; RRID:Addgene_200717)
